Addgene plasmid #143455: TFORF0988
Purpose: Lentiviral vector for overexpressing transcription factor ORFs with unique 24-bp barcodes. Barcodes facilitate identification of transcription factors in pooled screens.
Depositing lab: Feng Zhang. Depositing organization: Broad Institute. Publication: A transcription factor atlas of directed differentiation. Joung J, Ma S, Tay T, Geiger-Schuller KR, Kirchgatterer PC, Verdine VK, Guo B, Arias-Garcia MA, Allen WE, Singh A, Kuksenko O, Abudayyeh OO, Gootenberg JS, Fu Z, Macrae RK, Buenrostro JD, Regev A, Zhang F. Cell. 2023 Jan 5;186(1):209-229.e26. doi: 10.1016/j.cell.2022.11.026. PubMed 36608654.
Backbone
  Vector backbone: pLX_TRC317
  Backbone manufacturer: Broad Institute Genetic Perturbation Platform
  Backbone size w/o insert (bp): 8264
  Vector type: Mammalian Expression, Lentiviral
  Selectable markers: Puromycin
Growth in bacteria
  Bacterial resistance: Ampicillin, 100 μg/mL
  Growth temperature: 30°C
  Growth strain: DH5alpha
  Copy number: High Copy
Gene/Insert
  Gene/Insert name: KLF1
  Species: H. sapiens (human)
  Insert size (bp): 1190
  Entrez Gene: KLF1 (a.k.a. EKLF, EKLF/KLF1)
  Promoter: EF1a
  Cloning method: Unknown
  Sequencing primers: 5′ GGGTGGAGACTGAAGTTAGGCCAG; 3′ CACATAGCGTAAAAGGAGCAACATAG
Terms and licenses: Academic/Nonprofit Terms; Industry Terms: Not Available to Industry
Depositor comments: NM_006563,ENST00000264834 . The transcription factor ORF portion of this plasmid was synthesized by Genewiz. Please test multiple small colonies in case of plasmid recombination. To make this collection available in a timely manner, a portion of this collection was not fully sequenced by Addgene. If an Addgene verified full plasmid sequence is not available, please contact us prior to placing an order to request the full sequence.
How to cite: TFORF0988 was a gift from Feng Zhang (Addgene plasmid # 143455 ; http://n2t.net/addgene:143455 ; RRID:Addgene_143455)
