[The description below was written by a language model from this plasmid's Addgene catalogue record and pLannotate feature annotations shown in this document.]
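Description:
TFORF0988 is a lentiviral mammalian expression plasmid built on the pLX_TRC317 backbone, carrying the human KLF1 (EKLF) open reading frame as one member of a barcoded transcription factor ORF collection. It is propagated in E. coli through a high-copy ColE1/pUC-type origin with ampicillin resistance (AmpR), and the bacterial portion also retains an f1 origin and remnants of a lac/lacZα cloning region flanked by T3 and T7 promoters. The depositor notes that the plasmid can recombine in bacteria, as is common for LTR-containing vectors.

The viral portion has a third-generation, self-inactivating layout. An RSV promoter drives a truncated HIV-1 5' LTR, followed by the Ψ packaging signal with a gag fragment, the Rev response element, a cPPT/CTS, and a ΔU3 3' LTR with a downstream SV40 polyadenylation signal. Within the transfer cassette, an SV40 promoter/origin segment sits upstream of the puromycin N-acetyltransferase gene, allowing selection of transduced mammalian cells. A separate EF-1α promoter drives constitutive expression of the KLF1 coding sequence, and a WPRE downstream enhances transcript stability and expression. KLF1 is a regulator of erythroid development and of fetal-to-adult globin switching.

According to the record, each ORF in the collection is paired with a unique 24-bp barcode, although this element is not annotated in the feature table. The short U6 promoter fragment annotated between the ORF and the WPRE is probably only a partial sequence match rather than a working Pol III promoter. The barcode lets the overexpressed factor be identified by sequencing, so the construct suits pooled overexpression screens, such as those for directed differentiation, as well as individual KLF1 overexpression.
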