Features (pLannotate 1.2.2; 31 found; start..end, strand, type, name):
      5..231     +  promoter       RSV promoter: Rous sarcoma virus enhancer/promoter
    232..412     +  LTR            5' LTR (truncated): truncated 5' long terminal repeat (LTR) from HIV-1
    459..584     +  misc_feature   HIV-1 Ψ: packaging signal of human immunodeficiency virus type 1
    568..931     +  CDS            HIV-1 gag (fragment): gag protein from human immunodeficiency virus 1; gag
   1077..1310    +  misc_feature   RRE: The Rev response element (RRE) of HIV-1 allows for Rev-dependent mRNA export from the nucleus to the cytoplasm.
   1687..1713    +  CDS            Rev (fragment): human immunodeficiency virus 1 (HIV-1) Rev protein; rev; enhances nuclear export of unspliced and incompletely spliced viral mRNAs
   1720..1743    +  promoter       SV40 promoter (fragment): SV40 early promoter
   1744..1815    +  promoter       SV40 promoter (fragment): SV40 enhancer and early promoter
   1839..1974    +  rep_origin     SV40 ori: SV40 origin of replication
   2020..2616    +  CDS            PuroR (fragment): puromycin N-acetyltransferase; pac from Streptomyces; confers resistance to puromycin
   2665..2782    +  misc_feature   cPPT/CTS: central polypurine tract and central termination sequence of HIV-1
   2847..2913    +  CDS            small t antigen (fragment): SV40 (simian virus 40) small t antigen
   2920..4098    +  promoter       EF-1α promoter: strong constitutive promoter for human elongation factor EF-1α
   4115..5200    +  CDS            KLF1: KLF1_HUMAN - Also known as EKLF. Experimental evidence at protein level: Swiss-Prot protein existence level 1. Transcription regulator of erythrocyte development that probably serves as a general switch factor during erythropoiesis. Is a dual regulator of fetal-to-adult globin switching. Binds to the CACCC box in the beta-globin gene promoter and acts as a preferential activator of this gene. Furthermore, it binds to the BCL11A promoter and activates expression of BCL11A, which in turn represses the HBG1 and HBG2 genes. This dual activity ensures that, in most adults, fetal hemoglobin levels a
   5216..5269    +  promoter       U6 promoter (fragment): RNA polymerase III promoter for human U6 snRNA
   5311..5899    +  misc_feature   WPRE: woodchuck hepatitis virus posttranscriptional regulatory element
   5950..5969    +  misc_feature   cPPT/CTS (fragment): central polypurine tract and central termination sequence of HIV-1
   5971..6204    +  LTR            3' LTR (ΔU3): self-inactivating 3' long terminal repeat (LTR) from HIV-1
   6282..6403    +  polyA_signal   SV40 poly(A) signal: SV40 polyadenylation signal
   6443..6578    +  rep_origin     SV40 ori: SV40 origin of replication
   6599..6617    -  promoter       T7 promoter: promoter for bacteriophage T7 RNA polymerase
   6625..6780    +  CDS            lacZα (fragment): LacZα fragment of β-galactosidase; lacZ fragment
   6785..7213    +  rep_origin     f1 ori (sequence partly withheld): f1 bacteriophage origin of replication; arrow indicates direction of (+) strand synthesis
   7266..7370    +  promoter       AmpR promoter: bla
   7371..8231    +  CDS            AmpR: β-lactamase; bla; confers resistance to ampicillin, carbenicillin, and related antibiotics
   8402..8990    +  rep_origin     ori: high-copy-number ColE1/pMB1/pBR322/pUC origin of replication
   9173..9265    +  CDS            lacI (fragment): lac repressor; lacI; The lac repressor binds to the lac operator to inhibit transcription in E. coli. This inhibition can be relieved by adding lactose or isopropyl-β-D-thiogalactopyranoside (IPTG).
   9278..9299    +  protein_bind   CAP binding site: CAP binding activates transcription in the presence of cAMP. E. coli catabolite activator protein
   9314..9344    +  promoter       lac promoter: promoter for the E. coli lac operon
   9352..9368    +  protein_bind   lac operator: The lac repressor binds to the lac operator to inhibit transcription in E. coli. This inhibition can be relieved by adding lactose or isopropyl-β-D-thiogalactopyranoside (IPTG). lac repressor encoded by lacI
   9413..9431    +  promoter       T3 promoter: promoter for bacteriophage T3 RNA polymerase
>Addgene plasmid #143455 | TFORF0988 | addgene full sequence | sequence record 427322 | Addgene NGS Result
TTAATGTAGTCTTATGCAATACTCTTGTAGTCTTGCAACATGGTAACGATGAGTTAGCAACATGCCTTAC
AAGGAGAGAAAAAGCACCGTGCATGCCGATTGGTGGAAGTAAGGTGGTACGATCGTGCCTTATTAGGAAG
GCAACAGACGGGTCTGACATGGATTGGACGAACCACTGAATTGCCGCATTGCAGAGATATTGTATTTAAG
TGCCTAGCTCGATACATAAACGGGTCTCTCTGGTTAGACCAGATCTGAGCCTGGGAGCTCTCTGGCTAAC
TAGGGAACCCACTGCTTAAGCCTCAATAAAGCTTGCCTTGAGTGCTTCAAGTAGTGTGTGCCCGTCTGTT
GTGTGACTCTGGTAACTAGAGATCCCTCAGACCCTTTTAGTCAGTGTGGAAAATCTCTAGCAGTGGCGCC
CGAACAGGGACTTGAAAGCGAAAGGGAAACCAGAGGAGCTCTCTCGACGCAGGACTCGGCTTGCTGAAGC
GCGCACGGCAAGAGGCGAGGGGCGGCGACTGGTGAGTACGCCAAAAATTTTGACTAGCGGAGGCTAGAAG
GAGAGAGATGGGTGCGAGAGCGTCAGTATTAAGCGGGGGAGAATTAGATCGCGATGGGAAAAAATTCGGT
TAAGGCCAGGGGGAAAGAAAAAATATAAATTAAAACATATAGTATGGGCAAGCAGGGAGCTAGAACGATT
CGCAGTTAATCCTGGCCTGTTAGAAACATCAGAAGGCTGTAGACAAATACTGGGACAGCTACAACCATCC
CTTCAGACAGGATCAGAAGAACTTAGATCATTATATAATACAGTAGCAACCCTCTATTGTGTGCATCAAA
GGATAGAGATAAAAGACACCAAGGAAGCTTTAGACAAGATAGAGGAAGAGCAAAACAAAAGTAAGACCAC
CGCACAGCAAGCGGCCGCTGATCTTCAGACCTGGAGGAGGAGATATGAGGGACAATTGGAGAAGTGAATT
ATATAAATATAAAGTAGTAAAAATTGAACCATTAGGAGTAGCACCCACCAAGGCAAAGAGAAGAGTGGTG
CAGAGAGAAAAAAGAGCAGTGGGAATAGGAGCTTTGTTCCTTGGGTTCTTGGGAGCAGCAGGAAGCACTA
TGGGCGCAGCGTCAATGACGCTGACGGTACAGGCCAGACAATTATTGTCTGGTATAGTGCAGCAGCAGAA
CAATTTGCTGAGGGCTATTGAGGCGCAACAGCATCTGTTGCAACTCACAGTCTGGGGCATCAAGCAGCTC
CAGGCAAGAATCCTGGCTGTGGAAAGATACCTAAAGGATCAACAGCTCCTGGGGATTTGGGGTTGCTCTG
GAAAACTCATTTGCACCACTGCTGTGCCTTGGAATGCTAGTTGGAGTAATAAATCTCTGGAACAGATTTG
GAATCACACGACCTGGATGGAGTGGGACAGAGAAATTAACAATTACACAAGCTTAATACACTCCTTAATT
GAAGAATCGCAAAACCAGCAAGAAAAGAATGAACAAGAATTATTGGAATTAGATAAATGGGCAAGTTTGT
GGAATTGGTTTAACATAACAAATTGGCTGTGGTATATAAAATTATTCATAATGATAGTAGGAGGCTTGGT
AGGTTTAAGAATAGTTTTTGCTGTACTTTCTATAGTGAATAGAGTTAGGCAGGGATATTCACCATTATCG
TTTCAGACCCACCTCCCAACCCCGAGGGGACCCATGCATTGCATCTCAATTAGTCAGCAACCAGGTGTGG
AAAGTCCCCAGGCTCCCCAGCAGGCAGAAGTATGCAAAGCATGCGTCTCAATTAGTCAGCAACCATAGTC
CCGCCCCTAACTCCGCCCATCCCGCCCCTAACTCCGCCCAGTTCCGCCCATTCTCCGCCCCATGGCTGAC
TAATTTTTTTTATTTATGCAGAGGCCGAGGCCGCCTCGGCCTCTGAGCTATTCCAGAAGTAGTGAGGAGG
CTTTTTTGGAGGCCTAGGCTTTTGCAAAAAGCTTTCTAGAGGTACCACCGGAGCTTACCATGACCGAGTA
CAAGCCCACGGTGCGCCTCGCCACCCGCGACGACGTCCCCAGGGCCGTACGCACCCTCGCCGCCGCGTTC
GCCGACTACCCCGCCACGCGCCACACCGTCGATCCGGACCGCCACATCGAGCGGGTCACCGAGCTGCAAG
AACTCTTCCTCACGCGCGTCGGGCTCGACATCGGCAAGGTGTGGGTCGCGGACGACGGCGCCGCCGTGGC
GGTCTGGACCACGCCGGAGAGCGTCGAAGCGGGGGCGGTGTTCGCCGAGATCGGCCCGCGCATGGCCGAG
TTGAGCGGTTCCCGGCTGGCCGCGCAGCAACAGATGGAAGGCCTCCTGGCGCCGCACCGGCCCAAGGAGC
CCGCGTGGTTCCTGGCCACCGTCGGCGTCTCGCCCGACCACCAGGGCAAGGGTCTGGGCAGCGCCGTCGT
GCTCCCCGGAGTGGAGGCGGCCGAGCGCGCCGGGGTGCCCGCCTTCCTGGAGACCTCCGCGCCCCGCAAC
CTCCCCTTCTACGAGCGGCTCGGCTTCACCGTCACCGCCGACGTCGAGGTGCCCGAAGGACCGCGCACCT
GGTGCATGACCCGCAAGCCCGGTGCCAGTTAACGAATTCTAGATCTTGAGACAAATGGCAGTATTCATCC
ACAATTTTAAAAGAAAAGGGGGGATTGGGGGGTACAGTGCAGGGGAAAGAATAGTAGACATAATAGCAAC
AGACATACAAACTAAAGAATTACAAAAACAAATTACAAAAATTCAAAATTTTCGGGTTTATTACAGGGAC
AGCAGAGATCCACTTTGGCGCCGGCTCGAGGCCTGCAGGTGCAAAGATGGATAAAGTTTTAAACAGAGAG
GAATCTTTGCAGCTAATGGACCTTCTAGGTCTTGAAAGGAGTGGGAATTGGCTCCGGTGCCCGTCAGTGG
GCAGAGCGCACATCGCCCACAGTCCCCGAGAAGTTGGGGGGAGGGGTCGGCAATTGAACCGGTGCCTAGA
GAAGGTGGCGCGGGGTAAACTGGGAAAGTGATGTCGTGTACTGGCTCCGCCTTTTTCCCGAGGGTGGGGG
AGAACCGTATATAAGTGCAGTAGTCGCCGTGAACGTTCTTTTTCGCAACGGGTTTGCCGCCAGAACACAG
GTAAGTGCCGTGTGTGGTTCCCGCGGGCCTGGCCTCTTTACGGGTTATGGCCCTTGCGTGCCTTGAATTA
CTTCCACCTGGCTGCAGTACGTGATTCTTGATCCCGAGCTTCGGGTTGGAAGTGGGTGGGAGAGTTCGAG
GCCTTGCGCTTAAGGAGCCCCTTCGCCTCGTGCTTGAGTTGAGGCCTGGCCTGGGCGCTGGGGCCGCCGC
GTGCGAATCTGGTGGCACCTTCGCGCCTGTCTCGCTGCTTTCGATAAGTCTCTAGCCATTTAAAATTTTT
GATGACCTGCTGCGACGCTTTTTTTCTGGCAAGATAGTCTTGTAAATGCGGGCCAAGATCTGCACACTGG
TATTTCGGTTTTTGGGGCCGCGGGCGGCGACGGGGCCCGTGCGTCCCAGCGCACATGTTCGGCGAGGCGG
GGCCTGCGAGCGCGGCCACCGAGAATCGGACGGGGGTAGTCTCAAGCTGGCCGGCCTGCTCTGGTGCCTG
GCCTCGCGCCGCCGTGTATCGCCCCGCCCTGGGCGGCAAGGCTGGCCCGGTCGGCACCAGTTGCGTGAGC
GGAAAGATGGCCGCTTCCCGGCCCTGCTGCAGGGAGCTCAAAATGGAGGACGCGGCGCTCGGGAGAGCGG
GCGGGTGAGTCACCCACACAAAGGAAAAGGGCCTTTCCGTCCTCAGCCGTCGCTTCATGTGACTCCACGG
AGTACCGGGCGCCGTCCAGGCACCTCGATTAGTTCTCGAGCTTTTGGAGTACGTCGTCTTTAGGTTGGGG
GGAGGGGTTTTATGCGATGGAGTTTCCCCACACTGAGTGGGTGGAGACTGAAGTTAGGCCAGCTTGGCAC
TTGATGTAATTCTCCTTGGAATTTGCCCTTTTTGAGTTTGGATCTTGGTTCATTCTCAAGCCTCAGACAG
TGGTTCAAAGTTTTTTTCTTCCATTTCAGGTGTCGTGAGGCTAGCACCGCCACCATGGCCACAGCCGAGA
CCGCCTTGCCCTCCATCAGCACACTGACCGCCCTGGGCCCCTTCCCGGACACACAGGATGACTTCCTCAA
GTGGTGGCGCTCCGAAGAGGCGCAGGACATGGGCCCGGGTCCTCCTGACCCCACGGAGCCGCCCCTCCAC
GTGAAGTCTGAGGACCAGCCCGGGGAGGAAGAGGACGATGAGAGGGGCGCGGACGCCACCTGGGACCTGG
ATCTCCTCCTCACCAACTTCTCGGGCCCGGAGCCCGGTGGCGCGCCCCAGACCTGCGCTCTGGCGCCCAG
CGAGGCCTCCGGGGCGCAATATCCGCCGCCGCCCGAGACTCTGGGCGCATATGCTGGCGGCCCGGGGCTG
GTGGCTGGGCTTTTGGGTTCGGAGGATCACTCGGGTTGGGTGCGCCCTGCCCTGCGAGCCCGGGCTCCCG
ACGCCTTCGTGGGCCCAGCCCTGGCTCCAGCCCCGGCCCCCGAGCCCAAGGCGCTGGCGCTGCAACCGGT
GTACCCGGGGCCCGGCGCCGGCTCCTCGGGTGGCTACTTCCCGCGGACCGGGCTTTCAGTGCCTGCGGCG
TCGGGCGCCCCCTACGGGCTACTGTCCGGGTACCCCGCGATGTACCCGGCGCCTCAGTACCAAGGGCACT
TCCAGCTCTTCCGCGGGCTCCAGGGACCCGCGCCCGGTCCCGCCACGTCCCCCTCCTTCCTGAGTTGTTT
GGGACCCGGGACGGTGGGCACTGGACTCGGGGGGACTGCAGAGGATCCAGGTGTGATAGCCGAGACCGCG
CCATCCAAGCGAGGCCGACGTTCGTGGGCGCGCAAGAGGCAGGCAGCGCACACGTGCGCGCACCCGGGTT
GCGGCAAGAGCTACACCAAGAGCTCCCACCTGAAGGCGCATCTGCGCACGCACACAGGGGAGAAGCCATA
CGCCTGCACGTGGGAAGGCTGCGGCTGGAGATTCGCGCGCTCGGACGAGCTGACCCGCCACTACCGGAAA
CACACGGGGCAGCGCCCCTTCCGCTGCCAGCTCTGCCCACGTGCTTTTTCGCGCTCTGACCACCTGGCCT
TGCACATGAAGCGCCACCTTTAGTAATGAACTAGTCCGTAACTTGAAAGTATTTCGATTTCTTGGCTTTA
TATATCTTGTGGAAAGGACGATCCAGAATAGTTGACTAAGCTCATACGCGTTAAGTCGACAATCAACCTC
TGGATTACAAAATTTGTGAAAGATTGACTGGTATTCTTAACTATGTTGCTCCTTTTACGCTATGTGGATA
CGCTGCTTTAATGCCTTTGTATCATGCTATTGCTTCCCGTATGGCTTTCATTTTCTCCTCCTTGTATAAA
TCCTGGTTGCTGTCTCTTTATGAGGAGTTGTGGCCCGTTGTCAGGCAACGTGGCGTGGTGTGCACTGTGT
TTGCTGACGCAACCCCCACTGGTTGGGGCATTGCCACCACCTGTCAGCTCCTTTCCGGGACTTTCGCTTT
CCCCCTCCCTATTGCCACGGCGGAACTCATCGCCGCCTGCCTTGCCCGCTGCTGGACAGGGGCTCGGCTG
TTGGGCACTGACAATTCCGTGGTGTTGTCGGGGAAATCATCGTCCTTTCCTTGGCTGCTCGCCTGTGTTG
CCACCTGGATTCTGCGCGGGACGTCCTTCTGCTACGTCCCTTCGGCCCTCAATCCAGCGGACCTTCCTTC
CCGCGGCCTGCTGCCGGCTCTGCGGCCTCTTCCGCGTCTTCGCCTTCGCCCTCAGACGAGTCGGATCTCC
CTTTGGGCCGCCTCCCCGCGTCGACTTTAAGACCAATGACTTACAAGGCAGCTGTAGATCTTAGCCACTT
TTTAAAAGAAAAGGGGGGACTGGAAGGGCTAATTCACTCCCAACGAAGACAAGATCTGCTTTTTGCTTGT
ACTGGGTCTCTCTGGTTAGACCAGATCTGAGCCTGGGAGCTCTCTGGCTAACTAGGGAACCCACTGCTTA
AGCCTCAATAAAGCTTGCCTTGAGTGCTTCAAGTAGTGTGTGCCCGTCTGTTGTGTGACTCTGGTAACTA
GAGATCCCTCAGACCCTTTTAGTCAGTGTGGAAAATCTCTAGCAGTACGTATAGTAGTTCATGTCATCTT
ATTATTCAGTATTTATAACTTGCAAAGAAATGAATATCAGAGAGTGAGAGGAACTTGTTTATTGCAGCTT
ATAATGGTTACAAATAAAGCAATAGCATCACAAATTTCACAAATAAAGCATTTTTTTCACTGCATTCTAG
TTGTGGTTTGTCCAAACTCATCAATGTATCTTATCATGTCTGGCTCTAGCTATCCCGCCCCTAACTCCGC
CCATCCCGCCCCTAACTCCGCCCAGTTCCGCCCATTCTCCGCCCCATGGCTGACTAATTTTTTTTATTTA
TGCAGAGGCCGAGGCCGCCTCGGCCTCTGAGCTATTCCAGAAGTAGTGAGGAGGCTTTTTTGGAGGCCTA
GGGACGTACCCAATTCGCCCTATAGTGAGTCGTATTACGCGCGCTCACTGGCCGTCGTTTTACAACGTCG
TGACTGGGAAAACCCTGGCGTTACCCAACTTAATCGCCTTGCAGCACATCCCCCTTTCGCCAGCTGGCGT
AATAGCGAAGAGGCCCGCACCGATCGCCCTTCCCAACAGTTGCGCAGCCTGAATGGCGAATGGG
[124 nt withheld, positions 6785-6908]
C
[91 nt withheld, positions 6910-7000]
A
[49 nt withheld, positions 7002-7050]
CCTTTGACGTTGGAGTCCACGTTCTTT
[37 nt withheld, positions 7078-7114]
ACCCTATCTCGGTCTATTCTTTTGATTTATAAGGGATTTTGCCGATTTCGGCCTATTGGTTAAAAAATGA
GCTGATTTAACAAAAATTTAACGCGAATTTTAACAAAATATTAACGCTTACAATTTAGGTGGCACTTTTC
GGGGAAATGTGCGCGGAACCCCTATTTGTTTATTTTTCTAAATACATTCAAATATGTATCCGCTCATGAG
ACAATAACCCTGATAAATGCTTCAATAATATTGAAAAAGGAAGAGTATGAGTATTCAACATTTCCGTGTC
GCCCTTATTCCCTTTTTTGCGGCATTTTGCCTTCCTGTTTTTGCTCACCCAGAAACGCTGGTGAAAGTAA
AAGATGCTGAAGATCAGTTGGGTGCACGAGTGGGTTACATCGAACTGGATCTCAACAGCGGTAAGATCCT
TGAGAGTTTTCGCCCCGAAGAACGTTTTCCAATGATGAGCACTTTTAAAGTTCTGCTATGTGGCGCGGTA
TTATCCCGTATTGACGCCGGGCAAGAGCAACTCGGTCGCCGCATACACTATTCTCAGAATGACTTGGTTG
AGTACTCACCAGTCACAGAAAAGCATCTTACGGATGGCATGACAGTAAGAGAATTATGCAGTGCTGCCAT
AACCATGAGTGATAACACTGCGGCCAACTTACTTCTGACAACGATCGGAGGACCGAAGGAGCTAACCGCT
TTTTTGCACAACATGGGGGATCATGTAACTCGCCTTGATCGTTGGGAACCGGAGCTGAATGAAGCCATAC
CAAACGACGAGCGTGACACCACGATGCCTGTAGCAATGGCAACAACGTTGCGCAAACTATTAACTGGCGA
ACTACTTACTCTAGCTTCCCGGCAACAATTAATAGACTGGATGGAGGCGGATAAAGTTGCAGGACCACTT
CTGCGCTCGGCCCTTCCGGCTGGCTGGTTTATTGCTGATAAATCTGGAGCCGGTGAGCGTGGGTCTCGCG
GTATCATTGCAGCACTGGGGCCAGATGGTAAGCCCTCCCGTATCGTAGTTATCTACACGACGGGGAGTCA
GGCAACTATGGATGAACGAAATAGACAGATCGCTGAGATAGGTGCCTCACTGATTAAGCATTGGTAACTG
TCAGACCAAGTTTACTCATATATACTTTAGATTGATTTAAAACTTCATTTTTAATTTAAAAGGATCTAGG
TGAAGATCCTTTTTGATAATCTCATGACCAAAATCCCTTAACGTGAGTTTTCGTTCCACTGAGCGTCAGA
CCCCGTAGAAAAGATCAAAGGATCTTCTTGAGATCCTTTTTTTCTGCGCGTAATCTGCTGCTTGCAAACA
AAAAAACCACCGCTACCAGCGGTGGTTTGTTTGCCGGATCAAGAGCTACCAACTCTTTTTCCGAAGGTAA
CTGGCTTCAGCAGAGCGCAGATACCAAATACTGTTCTTCTAGTGTAGCCGTAGTTAGGCCACCACTTCAA
GAACTCTGTAGCACCGCCTACATACCTCGCTCTGCTAATCCTGTTACCAGTGGCTGCTGCCAGTGGCGAT
AAGTCGTGTCTTACCGGGTTGGACTCAAGACGATAGTTACCGGATAAGGCGCAGCGGTCGGGCTGAACGG
GGGGTTCGTGCACACAGCCCAGCTTGGAGCGAACGACCTACACCGAACTGAGATACCTACAGCGTGAGCT
ATGAGAAAGCGCCACGCTTCCCGAAGGGAGAAAGGCGGACAGGTATCCGGTAAGCGGCAGGGTCGGAACA
GGAGAGCGCACGAGGGAGCTTCCAGGGGGAAACGCCTGGTATCTTTATAGTCCTGTCGGGTTTCGCCACC
TCTGACTTGAGCGTCGATTTTTGTGATGCTCGTCAGGGGGGCGGAGCCTATGGAAAAACGCCAGCAACGC
GGCCTTTTTACGGTTCCTGGCCTTTTGCTGGCCTTTTGCTCACATGTTCTTTCCTGCGTTATCCCCTGAT
TCTGTGGATAACCGTATTACCGCCTTTGAGTGAGCTGATACCGCTCGCCGCAGCCGAACGACCGAGCGCA
GCGAGTCAGTGAGCGAGGAAGCGGAAGAGCGCCCAATACGCAAACCGCCTCTCCCCGCGCGTTGGCCGAT
TCATTAATGCAGCTGGCACGACAGGTTTCCCGACTGGAAAGCGGGCAGTGAGCGCAACGCAATTAATGTG
AGTTAGCTCACTCATTAGGCACCCCAGGCTTTACACTTTATGCTTCCGGCTCGTATGTTGTGTGGAATTG
TGAGCGGATAACAATTTCACACAGGAAACAGCTATGACCATGATTACGCCAAGCGCGCAATTAACCCTCA
CTAAAGGGAACAAAAGCTGGAGCTGCAAGC
