>Addgene plasmid #143455 | TFORF0988 | depositor partial sequence | sequence record 282503 | Insert
ACCGCCACCATGGCCACAGCCGAGACCGCCTTGCCCTCCATCAGCACACTGACCGCCCTGGGCCCCTTCC
CGGACACACAGGATGACTTCCTCAAGTGGTGGCGCTCCGAAGAGGCGCAGGACATGGGCCCGGGTCCTCC
TGACCCCACGGAGCCGCCCCTCCACGTGAAGTCTGAGGACCAGCCCGGGGAGGAAGAGGACGATGAGAGG
GGCGCGGACGCCACCTGGGACCTGGATCTCCTCCTCACCAACTTCTCGGGCCCGGAGCCCGGTGGCGCGC
CCCAGACCTGCGCTCTGGCGCCCAGCGAGGCCTCCGGGGCGCAATATCCGCCGCCGCCCGAGACTCTGGG
CGCATATGCTGGCGGCCCGGGGCTGGTGGCTGGGCTTTTGGGTTCGGAGGATCACTCGGGTTGGGTGCGC
CCTGCCCTGCGAGCCCGGGCTCCCGACGCCTTCGTGGGCCCAGCCCTGGCTCCAGCCCCGGCCCCCGAGC
CCAAGGCGCTGGCGCTGCAACCGGTGTACCCGGGGCCCGGCGCCGGCTCCTCGGGTGGCTACTTCCCGCG
GACCGGGCTTTCAGTGCCTGCGGCGTCGGGCGCCCCCTACGGGCTACTGTCCGGGTACCCCGCGATGTAC
CCGGCGCCTCAGTACCAAGGGCACTTCCAGCTCTTCCGCGGGCTCCAGGGACCCGCGCCCGGTCCCGCCA
CGTCCCCCTCCTTCCTGAGTTGTTTGGGACCCGGGACGGTGGGCACTGGACTCGGGGGGACTGCAGAGGA
TCCAGGTGTGATAGCCGAGACCGCGCCATCCAAGCGAGGCCGACGTTCGTGGGCGCGCAAGAGGCAGGCA
GCGCACACGTGCGCGCACCCGGGTTGCGGCAAGAGCTACACCAAGAGCTCCCACCTGAAGGCGCATCTGC
GCACGCACACAGGGGAGAAGCCATACGCCTGCACGTGGGAAGGCTGCGGCTGGAGATTCGCGCGCTCGGA
CGAGCTGACCCGCCACTACCGGAAACACACGGGGCAGCGCCCCTTCCGCTGCCAGCTCTGCCCACGTGCT
TTTTCGCGCTCTGACCACCTGGCCTTGCACATGAAGCGCCACCTTTAGTAATGAACTAGTCCGTAACTTG
AAAGTATTTCGATTTCTTGGCTTTATATATCTTGTGGAAAGGACGATCCAGAATAGTTGACTAAGCTCAT
