>Addgene plasmid #143455 | TFORF0988 | depositor partial sequence | sequence record 282504 | Barcode
TCCAGAATAGTTGACTAAGCTCAT
